>Addgene plasmid #205700 | MAPCW | addgene full sequence | sequence record 409133 | Addgene NGS Result
AATGAAAGACCCCACCTGTAGGTTTGGCAAGCTAGCTTAAGTAACGCCATTTTGCAAGGCATGGAAAATA
CATAACTGAGAATAGAGAAGTTCAGATCAAGGTTAGGAACAGAGAGACAGCAGAATATGGGCCAAACAGG
ATATCTGTGGTAAGCAGTTCCTGCCCCGGCTCAGGGCCAAGAACAGATGGTCCCCAGATGCGGTCCCGCC
CTCAGCAGTTTCTAGAGAACCATCAGATGTTTCCAGGGTGCCCCAAGGACCTGAAATGACCCTGTGCCTT
ATTTGAACTAACCAATCAGTTCGCTTCTCGCTTCTGTTCGCGCGCTTCTGCTCCCCGAGCTCAATAAAAG
AGCCCACAACCCCTCACTCGGCGCGCCAGTCCTCCGATAGACTGCGTCGCCCGGGTACCCGTATTCCCAA
TAAAGCCTCTTGCTGTTTGCATCCGAATCGTGGACTCGCTGATCCTTGGGAGGGTCTCCTCAGATTGATT
GACTGCCCACCTCGGGGGTCTTTCATTTGGAGGTTCCACCGAGATTTGGAGACCCCTGCCCAGGGACCAC
CGACCCCCCCGCCGGGAGGTAAGCTGGCCAGCGGTCGTTTCGTGTCTGTCTCTGTCTTTGTGCGTGTTTG
TGCCGGCATCTAATGTTTGCGCCTGCGTCTGTACTAGTTAGCTAACTAGCTCTGTATCTGGCGGACCCGT
GGTGGAACTGACGAGTTCTGAACACCCGGCCGCAACCCTGGGAGACGTCCCAGGGACTTTGGGGGCCGTT
TTTGTGGCCCGACCTGAGGAAGGGAGTCGATGTGGAATCCGACCCCGTCAGGATATGTGGTTCTGGTAGG
AGACGAGAACCTAAAACAGTTCCCGCCTCCGTCTGAATTTTTGCTTTCGGTTTGGAACCGAAGCCGCGCG
TCTTGTCTGCTGCAGCGCTGCAGCATCGTTCTGTGTTGTCTCTGTCTGACTGTGTTTCTGTATTTGTCTG
AAAATTAGGGCCAGACTGTTACCACTCCCTTAAGTTTGACCTTAGGTCACTGGAAAGATGTCGAGCGGAT
CGCTCACAACCAGTCGGTAGATGTCAAGAAGAGACGTTGGGTTACCTTCTGCTCTGCAGAATGGCCAACC
TTTAACGTCGGATGGCCGCGAGACGGCACCTTTAACCGAGACCTCATCACCCAGGTTAAGATCAAGGTCT
TTTCACCTGGCCCGCATGGACACCCAGACCAGGTCCCCTACATCGTGACCTGGGAAGCCTTGGCTTTTGA
CCCCCCTCCCTGGGTCAAGCCCTTTGTACACCCTAAGCCTCCGCCTCCTCTTCCTCCATCCGCCCCGTCT
CTCCCCCTTGAACCTCCTCGTTCGACCCCGCCTCGATCCTCCCTTTATCCAGCCCTCACTCCTTCTCTAG
GCGCCGGAATTAGATCTCTCGACTAGGGATAACAGGGTAATTGTTTGAATGAGGCTTCAGTACTTTACAG
AATCGTTGCCTGCACATCTTGGAAACACTTGCTGGGATTACTTCGACTTCTTAACCCAACAGAAGGCTCG
AGAAGGTATATTGCTGTTGACAGGATCCACATTAACAACTTTAAGTCCAGCAATTTGAGTTAAGGGTGTT
GCTCTCAATGATTTCACTAATGGTTCAATTTTTAATTTCTTTTCTTCTGGTTCAAAATTCAAGTTTCAAG
TGAAAGTGTAATATGCACCCATTTCTTTCAATAAATCTTCTAAATAGTCCACTAATGTTTTATTTTGTTT
TTTACAAAATCAAGCAGCCTCTGCTATCAATATAGAACCTTGTATTCCATCTTTATCTCTAGCTGAGTCA
TCAATTACATATCCATAACTTTCTTCATAAGCAAAAACAAAATTTAATCCGTTATCTTCTTCTTTAGCAA
TTTCTCTACCCATTCATTTCAATCCAGTTAAAGTTTTTACAATCTTAACTCCATATTTTTCCTGAGCGAT
TCTATCACCCAAATCACTTGTTACAAAACTTGAATATAGAGCCGGATTTTTTGGAATGCTATTTAAGCGT
TTTAGATTTGATAATTTTCAATCAATTAAAATTGGTCCTGTTTGATTTCCATCTAATCTTACAAAATGAC
CATCATGTTTTATTGCCATTCCAAATCTGTCAGCATCTGGGTCATTCATAATAATAATATCTGCATCATG
TTTAATACCATATTCAAGCGGTATTTTTCATGCAGGATCAAATTCTGGATTTGGATTTACAACATTTTTC
AATGTTTCATCTTCAAATGCACGATCTTCACCCTCAATAACGTTATATCCTGATTCACGTAATCTTTTTG
GGGTAAATTTAGTTCCTGTTCCATTAACTGCGCTAAAAATAGGGCCCTGCCTCGGACTTCAAGGGGCTAG
AATTCGAGCAATTATCTTGTTTACTAAAACTGAATACCTTGCTATCTCTTTGATACATTTTTACAAAGCT
GAATTAAAATGGTATAAATTAAATCACTTTTTTCAATTCTACCGGGTAGGGGAGGCGCTTTTCCCAAGGC
AGTCTGGAGCATGCGCTTTAGCAGCCCCGCTGGGCACTTGGCGCTACACAAGTGGCCTCTGGCCTCGCAC
ACATTCCACATCCACCGGTAGGCGCCAACCGGCTCCGTTCTTTGGTGGCCCCTTCGCGCCACCTTCTACT
CCTCCCCTAGTCAGGAAGTTCCCCCCCGCCCCGCAGCTCGCGTCGTGCAGGACGTGACAAATGGAAGTAG
CACGTCTCACTAGTCTCGTGCAGATGGACAGCACCGCTGAGCAATGGAAGCGGGTAGGCCTTTGGGGCAG
CGGCCAATAGCAGCTTTGCTCCTTCGCTTTCTGGGCTCAGAGGCTGGGAAGGGGTGGGTCCGGGGGCGGG
CTCAGGGGCGGGCTCAGGGGCGGGGCGGGCGCCCGAAGGTCCTCCGGAGGCCCGGCATTCTGCACGCTTC
AAAAGCGCACGTCTGCCGCGCTGTTCTCCTCTTCCTCATCTCCGGGCCTTTCGACCTTTAATTAACCACC
ATGGTGAGCAAGGGCGAGGAGGATAACATGGCCATCATCAAGGAGTTCATGCGCTTCAAGGTGCACATGG
AGGGCTCCGTGAACGGCCACGAGTTCGAGATCGAGGGCGAGGGCGAGGGCCGCCCCTACGAGGGCACCCA
GACCGCCAAGCTGAAGGTGACCAAGGGTGGCCCCCTGCCCTTCGCCTGGGACATCCTGTCCCCTCAGTTC
ATGTACGGCTCCAAGGCATACGTGAAGCACCCCGCCGACATCCCCGACTACTTGAAGCTGTCCTTCCCCG
AGGGCTTCAACTGGGAGCGCGTGATGAACTTCGAGGACGGCGGCGTGGTGACCGTGACCCAGGACTCCTC
CCTACAGGACGGCGAGTTCATCTACAAGGTGAAGCTGCGCGGCACCAACTTCCCCTCCGACGGCCCCGTA
ATGCAGTGTCGTACAATGGGCTGGGAGGCTTCCACTGAGCGGATGTACCCCGAGGACGGTGCCCTGAAGG
GCGAGATCAAGCAGAGGCTGAAGCTGAAGGACGGCGGCCACTACGACGCTGAAGTCAAGACCACCTACAA
GGCCAAGAAGCCCGTGCAGCTGCCCGGAGCCTACAACGTGGACATCAAGTTGGACATCCTTTCCCACAAC
GAGGACTACACCATCGTGGAACAGTACGAACGCGCCGAGGGCCGCCACTCCACCGGCGGCATGGACGAGC
TGTACAAGTAGGTTTAAACATCAACCTCTGGATTACAAAATTTGTGAAAGATTGACTGGTATTCTTAACT
ATGTTGCTCCTTTTACGCTATGTGGATACGCTGCTTTAATGCCTTTGTATCATGCTATTGCTTCCCGTAT
GGCTTTCATTTTCTCCTCCTTGTATAAATCCTGGTTGCTGTCTCTTTATGAGGAGTTGTGGCCCGTTGTC
AGGCAACGTGGCGTGGTGTGCACTGTGTTTGCTGACGCAACCCCCACTGGTTGGGGCATTGCCACCACCT
GTCAGCTCCTTTCCGGGACTTTCGCTTTCCCCCTCCCTATTGCCACGGCGGAACTCATCGCCGCCTGCCT
TGCCCGCTGCTGGACAGGGGCTCGGCTGTTGGGCACTGACAATTCCGTGGTGTTGTCGGGGAAGCTGACG
TCCTTTCCATGGCTGCTCGCCTGTGTTGCCACCTGGATTCTGCGCGGGACGTCCTTCTGCTACGTCCCTT
CGGCCCTCAATCCAGCGGACCTTCCTTCCCGCGGCCTGCTGCCGGCTCTGCGGCCTCTTCCGCGTCTTCG
CCTTCGCCCTCAGACGAGTCGGATCTCCCTTTGGGCCGCCTCCCCGCCTGGGTCGACCTGCAGGCATGCA
AGCTTATCGATAAAATAAAAGATTTTATTTAGTCTCCAGAAAAAGGGGGGAATGAAAGACCCCACCTGTA
GGTTTGGCAAGCTAGCTTAAGTAACGCCATTTTGCAAGGCATGGAAAATACATAACTGAGAATAGAGAAG
TTCAGATCAAGGTTAGGAACAGAGAGACAGCAGAATATGGGCCAAACAGGATATCTGTGGTAAGCAGTTC
CTGCCCCGGCTCAGGGCCAAGAACAGATGGTCCCCAGATGCGGTCCCGCCCTCAGCAGTTTCTAGAGAAC
CATCAGATGTTTCCAGGGTGCCCCAAGGACCTGAAATGACCCTGTGCCTTATTTGAACTAACCAATCAGT
TCGCTTCTCGCTTCTGTTCGCGCGCTTCTGCTCCCCGAGCTCAATAAAAGAGCCCACAACCCCTCACTCG
GCGCGCCAGTCCTCCGATAGACTGCGTCGCCCGGGTACCCGTGTATCCAATAAACCCTCTTGCAGTTGCA
TCCGACTTGTGGTCTCGCTGTTCCTTGGGAGGGTCTCCTCTGAGTGATTGACTACCCGTCAGCGGGGGTC
TTTCATGGGTAACAGTTTCTTGAAGTTGGAGAACAACATTCTGAGGGTAGGAGTCGAATATTAAGTAATC
CTGACTCAATTAGCCACTGTTTTGAATCCACATACTCCAATACTCCTGAAATAGTTCATTATGGACAGCG
CAGAAAGAGCTGGGGAGAATTGTGAAATTGTTATCCGCTCACAATTCCACACAACATACGAGCCGGAAGC
ATAAAGTGTAAAGCCTGGGGTGCCTAATGAGTGAGCTAACTCACATTAATTGCGTTGCGCTCACTGCCCG
CTTTCCAGTCGGGAAACCTGTCGTGCCAGCTGCATTAATGAATCGGCCAACGCGCGGGGAGAGGCGGTTT
GCGTATTGGGCGCTCTTCCGCTTCCTCGCTCACTGACTCGCTGCGCTCGGTCGTTCGGCTGCGGCGAGCG
GTATCAGCTCACTCAAAGGCGGTAATACGGTTATCCACAGAATCAGGGGATAACGCAGGAAAGAACATGT
GAGCAAAAGGCCAGCAAAAGGCCAGGAACCGTAAAAAGGCCGCGTTGCTGGCGTTTTTCCATAGGCTCCG
CCCCCCTGACGAGCATCACAAAAATCGACGCTCAAGTCAGAGGTGGCGAAACCCGACAGGACTATAAAGA
TACCAGGCGTTTCCCCCTGGAAGCTCCCTCGTGCGCTCTCCTGTTCCGACCCTGCCGCTTACCGGATACC
TGTCCGCCTTTCTCCCTTCGGGAAGCGTGGCGCTTTCTCATAGCTCACGCTGTAGGTATCTCAGTTCGGT
GTAGGTCGTTCGCTCCAAGCTGGGCTGTGTGCACGAACCCCCCGTTCAGCCCGACCGCTGCGCCTTATCC
GGTAACTATCGTCTTGAGTCCAACCCGGTAAGACACGACTTATCGCCACTGGCAGCAGCCACTGGTAACA
GGATTAGCAGAGCGAGGTATGTAGGCGGTGCTACAGAGTTCTTGAAGTGGTGGCCTAACTACGGCTACAC
TAGAAGAACAGTATTTGGTATCTGCGCTCTGCTGAAGCCAGTTACCTTCGGAAAAAGAGTTGGTAGCTCT
TGATCCGGCAAACAAACCACCGCTGGTAGCGGTGGTTTTTTTGTTTGCAAGCAGCAGATTACGCGCAGAA
AAAAAGGATCTCAAGAAGATCCTTTGATCTTTTCTACGGGGTCTGACGCTCAGTGGAACGAAAACTCACG
TTAAGGGATTTTGGTCATGAGATTATCAAAAAGGATCTTCACCTAGATCCTTTTAAATTAAAAATGAAGT
TTTAAATCAATCTAAAGTATATATGAGTAAACTTGGTCTGACAGTTACCAATGCTTAATCAGTGAGGCAC
CTATCTCAGCGATCTGTCTATTTCGTTCATCCATAGTTGCCTGACTCCCCGTCGTGTAGATAACTACGAT
ACGGGAGGGCTTACCATCTGGCCCCAGTGCTGCAATGATACCGCGAGACCCACGCTCACCGGCTCCAGAT
TTATCAGCAATAAACCAGCCAGCCGGAAGGGCCGAGCGCAGAAGTGGTCCTGCAACTTTATCCGCCTCCA
TCCAGTCTATTAATTGTTGCCGGGAAGCTAGAGTAAGTAGTTCGCCAGTTAATAGTTTGCGCAACGTTGT
TGCCATTGCTACAGGCATCGTGGTGTCACGCTCGTCGTTTGGTATGGCTTCATTCAGCTCCGGTTCCCAA
CGATCAAGGCGAGTTACATGATCCCCCATGTTGTGCAAAAAAGCGGTTAGCTCCTTCGGTCCTCCGATCG
TTGTCAGAAGTAAGTTGGCCGCAGTGTTATCACTCATGGTTATGGCAGCACTGCATAATTCTCTTACTGT
CATGCCATCCGTAAGATGCTTTTCTGTGACTGGTGAGTACTCAACCAAGTCATTCTGAGAATAGTGTATG
CGGCGACCGAGTTGCTCTTGCCCGGCGTCAATACGGGATAATACCGCGCCACATAGCAGAACTTTAAAAG
TGCTCATCATTGGAAAACGTTCTTCGGGGCGAAAACTCTCAAGGATCTTACCGCTGTTGAGATCCAGTTC
GATGTAACCCACTCGTGCACCCAACTGATCTTCAGCATCTTTTACTTTCACCAGCGTTTCTGGGTGAGCA
AAAACAGGAAGGCAAAATGCCGCAAAAAAGGGAATAAGGGCGACACGGAAATGTTGAATACTCATACTCT
TCCTTTTTCAATATTATTGAAGCATTTATCAGGGTTATTGTCTCATGAGCGGATACATATTTGAATGTAT
TTAGAAAAATAAACAAATAGGGGTTCCGCGCACATTTCCCCGAAAAGTGCCACCTGACGTCTAAGAAACC
ATTATTATCATGACATTAACCTATAAAAATAGGCGTATCACGAGGCCCTTTCGTCTCGCGCGTTTCGGTG
ATGACGGTGAAAACCTCTGACACATGCAGCTCCCGGAGACGGTCACAGCTTGTCTGTAAGCGGATGCCGG
GAGCAGACAAGCCCGTCAGGGCGCGTCAGCGGGTGTTGGCGGGTGTCGGGGCTGGCTTAACTATGCGGCA
TCAGAGCAGATTGTACTGAGAGTGCACCATATGCGGTGTGAAATACCGCACAGATGCGTAAGGAGAAAAT
ACCGCATCAGGCGCCATTCGCCATTCAGGCTGCGCAACTGTTGGGAAGGGCGATCGGTGCGGGCCTCTTC
GCTATTACGCCAGCTGGCGAAAGGGGGATGTGCTGCAAGGCGATTAAGTTGGGTAACGCCAGGGTTTTCC
CAGTCACGACGTTGTAAAACGACGGCGCAAGGAATGGTGCATGCAAGGAGATGGCGCCCAACAGTCCCCC
GGCCACGGGGCCTGCCACCATACCCACGCCGAAACAAGCGCTCATGAGCCCGAAGTGGCGAGCCCGATCT
TCCCCATCGGTGATGTCGGCGATATAGGCGCCAGCAACCGCACCTGTGGCGCCGGTGATGCCGGCCACGA
TGCGTCCGGCGTAGAGGCGATTAGTCCAATTTGTTAAAGACAGGATATCAGTGGTCCAGGCTCTAGTTTT
GACTCAACAATATCACCAGCTGAAGCCTATAGAGTACGAGCCATAGATAAAATAAAAGATTTTATTTAGT
CTCCAGAAAAAGGGGGG
Features (pLannotate 1.2.2; 21 found; start..end, strand, type, name):
      1..517     +  LTR            5' LTR: 5' long terminal repeat from murine embryonic stem cell virus
    581..922     +  misc_feature   MESV Ψ: packaging signal of murine embryonic stem cell virus
    989..1405    +  CDS            gag (truncated): truncated Moloney murine leukemia virus (MMLV) gag gene lacking the start codon
   2357..2480    +  ncRNA          3' miR-30a: sequence downstream of the 71-nt precursor of the human miR-30a microRNA (Zeng et al., 2002) miRNA
   2494..2993    +  promoter       PGK promoter: mouse phosphoglycerate kinase 1 promoter
   3011..3718    +  CDS            mCherry2: mCherry2 is a basic (constitutively fluorescent) red fluorescent protein published in 2017, derived from Discosoma sp.. It has very low acid sensitivity.
   3730..4317    +  misc_feature   WPRE: woodchuck hepatitis virus posttranscriptional regulatory element
   4322..4345    +  misc_feature   MCS (fragment): pUC18/19 multiple cloning site
   4392..4906    +  LTR            3' LTR: 3' long terminal repeat from murine embryonic stem cell virus
   5068..5084    -  protein_bind   lac operator: The lac repressor binds to the lac operator to inhibit transcription in E. coli. This inhibition can be relieved by adding lactose or isopropyl-β-D-thiogalactopyranoside (IPTG). lac repressor encoded by lacI
   5092..5122    -  promoter       lac promoter: promoter for the E. coli lac operon
   5137..5158    -  protein_bind   CAP binding site: CAP binding activates transcription in the presence of cAMP. E. coli catabolite activator protein
   5171..5263    -  CDS            lacI (fragment): lac repressor; lacI; The lac repressor binds to the lac operator to inhibit transcription in E. coli. This inhibition can be relieved by adding lactose or isopropyl-β-D-thiogalactopyranoside (IPTG).
   5446..6034    -  rep_origin     ori: high-copy-number ColE1/pMB1/pBR322/pUC origin of replication
   6205..7065    -  CDS            AmpR: β-lactamase; bla; confers resistance to ampicillin, carbenicillin, and related antibiotics
   7066..7170    -  promoter       AmpR promoter: bla
   7265..7300    +  CDS            rop (fragment): Rop protein, which maintains plasmids at low copy number; rop
   7402..7501    +  misc_feature   bom (fragment): basis of mobility region from pBR322
   7507..7656    -  CDS            lacZα (fragment): LacZα fragment of β-galactosidase; lacZ fragment
   7656..7857    -  CDS            TcR (fragment): tetracycline efflux protein; tet; confers resistance to tetracycline
   7858..7956    +  CDS            env (fragment): murine leukemia virus gPr80 envelope polyprotein precursor; env; proteolytically cleaved into gp70SU and p15TM subunits
