[The description below was written by a language model from this plasmid's Addgene catalogue record and pLannotate feature annotations shown in this document.]
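Description:
MAPCW is a gammaretroviral shRNAmir backbone built on the MIGR (MSCV-type) vector and intended for RNA interference with a red fluorescent readout. The viral portion is framed by 5' and 3' long terminal repeats of murine embryonic stem cell virus origin, followed by the Ψ packaging signal and a truncated, start-codon-less MMLV gag segment that extends the packaging region. Together these allow the genomic transcript to be encapsidated when gag-pol and env are supplied in trans by packaging cells. In bacteria the plasmid is maintained through a high-copy ColE1/pUC-type origin and selected with ampicillin via the β-lactamase gene. Short fragments of lacI, lacZα, rop, bom, TcR and env in the backbone are cloning remnants rather than functional units.

The payload is the synthetic miR-AB cassette, a microRNA-based scaffold for expressing shRNAs, recorded as driven by the MSCV LTR promoter and placed between BamHI and ApaI sites. The automated annotation identifies only the 3' miR-30a flanking sequence. The roughly 950 nt between gag and that element is unannotated, so the rest of the scaffold and any stuffer or cloning site for hairpin insertion cannot be described from the record. As a backbone, it does not appear to carry a specific target hairpin. Downstream, a mouse PGK promoter independently drives an mCherry-family reporter (annotated as mCherry2), followed by a WPRE that enhances transcript stability and expression. Transduced cells are thus marked red regardless of the hairpin. The associated toolkit uses differently coloured backbones of this kind to barcode and combine multiple knockdowns at the single-cell level.
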