Addgene plasmid #205700: MAPCW
Purpose: shRNAmir backbone for RNA interference, with mCherry reporter
Depositing lab: Dapeng Wang. Depositing organization: Shandong Medical and Pharmaceutical University. Publication: miR-AB, a miRNA-based shRNA viral toolkit for multicolor-barcoded multiplex RNAi at a single-cell level. Wang D, Xiu J, Zhao J, Luo J. EMBO Rep. 2022 Apr 5;23(4):e53691. doi: 10.15252/embr.202153691. Epub 2022 Feb 24. PubMed 35201651.
Backbone
  Vector backbone: MIGR
  Vector type: Retroviral
Growth in bacteria
  Bacterial resistance: Ampicillin, 100 μg/mL
  Growth temperature: 37°C
  Growth strain: NEB Stable
  Copy number: High Copy
Gene/Insert
  Gene/Insert name: miR-AB
  Species: Synthetic
  Promoter: MSCV
  Cloning method: Restriction Enzyme; 5′ cloning site BamHI (unknown if destroyed); 3′ cloning site ApaI (unknown if destroyed)
  Sequencing primers: 3′ PGK Reverse: GCCAGAGGCCACTTGTGTAG
Terms and licenses: Academic/Nonprofit Terms; Industry Terms: Not Available to Industry
How to cite: MAPCW was a gift from Dapeng Wang (Addgene plasmid # 205700 ; http://n2t.net/addgene:205700 ; RRID:Addgene_205700)
